Addgene plasmid #172633: pBABE-2xFLAG-2xSTREP-CCND1(T286A)-Puro
Purpose: Retroviral vector for the constitutive, near-physiological expression of 2xFLAG-2xSTREP-tagged cyclin D1(T286A) and a puromycin resistance marker in mammalian cells
Depositing lab: Michele Pagano. Depositing organization: NYU Grossman School of Medicine. Publication: CRL4(AMBRA1) is a master regulator of D-type cyclins. Simoneschi D, Rona G, Zhou N, Jeong YT, Jiang S, Milletti G, Arbini AA, O'Sullivan A, Wang AA, Nithikasem S, Keegan S, Siu Y, Cianfanelli V, Maiani E, Nazio F, Cecconi F, Boccalatte F, Fenyo D, Jones DR, Busino L, Pagano M. Nature. 2021 Apr;592(7856):789-793. doi: 10.1038/s41586-021-03445-y. Epub 2021 Apr 14. PubMed 33854235.
Backbone
  Vector backbone: pBABE-Puro
  Vector type: Mammalian Expression, Retroviral
  Selectable markers: Puromycin
Growth in bacteria
  Bacterial resistance: Ampicillin, 100 μg/mL
  Growth temperature: 37°C
  Growth strain: NEB Stable
  Copy number: High Copy
Gene/Insert
  Gene/Insert name: CCND1 (alt names: cyclin D1; BCL1)
  Species: H. sapiens (human)
  Mutation: Thr286Ala
  Entrez Gene: CCND1 (a.k.a. BCL1, D11S287E, PRAD1, U21B31)
  Tag / fusion protein: 2xFLAG-2xSTREP (N terminal on insert)
  Cloning method: Restriction Enzyme; 5′ cloning site Unknown (unknown if destroyed); 3′ cloning site Unknown (unknown if destroyed)
  Sequencing primers: 5′ pBABE 5'; 3′ pBABE 3'
Terms and licenses: Academic/Nonprofit Terms; Industry Terms: Not Available to Industry
How to cite: pBABE-2xFLAG-2xSTREP-CCND1(T286A)-Puro was a gift from Michele Pagano (Addgene plasmid # 172633 ; http://n2t.net/addgene:172633 ; RRID:Addgene_172633)
