[The description below was written by a language model from this plasmid's Addgene catalogue record and pLannotate feature annotations shown in this document.]
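Description:
pBABE-2xFLAG-2xSTREP-CCND1(T286A)-Puro is a Moloney murine leukemia virus–based retroviral expression vector built on the pBABE-Puro backbone for stable delivery of a tagged, mutant human cyclin D1 into mammalian cells. In bacteria it is maintained through a high-copy ColE1/pUC-type origin and an ampicillin resistance gene (β-lactamase) driven by its own promoter. The 6,145-nt full-sequence annotation shows the proviral cassette bounded by MMLV long terminal repeats, with a packaging signal and a truncated gag segment lacking its start codon downstream of the 5′ LTR. These elements allow the transcribed genome to be encapsidated when viral proteins are supplied in trans by a packaging system. A short fragment annotated as a ΔU3 3′ LTR sits directly next to a full-length LTR annotation, so this is probably an annotation overlap within an intact LTR and not evidence of a self-inactivating design.

The payload is the human CCND1 coding sequence carrying the Thr286Ala substitution, fused at its N terminus to a 2xFLAG-2xSTREP tandem tag. The feature table picks up only fragments of the FLAG and Strep-Tag II elements just upstream of CCND1. No dedicated internal promoter precedes the insert, so expression presumably comes from the 5′ LTR, which fits the record's description of constitutive, near-physiological expression. Downstream, an SV40 enhancer/early promoter drives puromycin N-acetyltransferase for selection of transduced cells. Thr286 is generally known as a phosphorylation site linked to cyclin D1 turnover, so the alanine mutant is typically used as a stabilised form. The dual tag supports detection and affinity purification, and the associated publication concerns ubiquitin ligase–mediated regulation of D-type cyclins. The cloning sites used are not recorded.
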