Features (pLannotate 1.2.2; 14 found; start..end, strand, type, name):
      8..477     +  LTR            LTR: long terminal repeat from Moloney murine leukemia virus
    601..875     +  misc_feature   MESV Ψ (fragment): packaging signal of murine embryonic stem cell virus
    942..1358    +  CDS            gag (truncated): truncated Moloney murine leukemia virus (MMLV) gag gene lacking the start codon
   1402..1422    +  CDS            FLAG (fragment): FLAG® epitope tag, followed by an enterokinase cleavage site
   1537..1556    +  CDS            Strep-Tag II (fragment): peptide that binds Strep-Tactin®, an engineered form of streptavidin
   1579..2460    +  CDS            CCND1: CCND1_HUMAN - Also known as BCL1, PRAD1. Experimental evidence at protein level: Swiss-Prot protein existence level 1. Regulatory component of the cyclin D1-CDK4 (DC) complex that phosphorylates and inhibits members of the retinoblastoma (RB) protein family including RB1 and regulates the cell-cycle during G(1)/S transition. Phosphorylation of RB1 allows dissociation of the transcription factor E2F from the RB/E2F complex and the subsequent transcription of E2F target genes which are responsible for the progression through the G(1) phase. Hypophosphorylates RB1 in early G(1) phase. Cyclin D-CD
   2480..2809    +  promoter       SV40 promoter: SV40 enhancer and early promoter
   2819..3418    +  CDS            PuroR: puromycin N-acetyltransferase; pac from Streptomyces alboniger; confers resistance to puromycin
   3517..3638    +  LTR            3' LTR (ΔU3) (fragment): self-inactivating 3' long terminal repeat (LTR) from Moloney murine leukemia virus
   3639..4108    +  LTR            LTR: long terminal repeat from Moloney murine leukemia virus
   4174..4226    -  CDS            lacI (fragment): lac repressor; lacI; The lac repressor binds to the lac operator to inhibit transcription in E. coli. This inhibition can be relieved by adding lactose or isopropyl-β-D-thiogalactopyranoside (IPTG).
   4409..4997    -  rep_origin     ori: high-copy-number ColE1/pMB1/pBR322/pUC origin of replication
   5157..6017    -  CDS            AmpR: β-lactamase; bla; confers resistance to ampicillin, carbenicillin, and related antibiotics
   6018..6122    -  promoter       AmpR promoter: bla
>Addgene plasmid #172633 | pBABE-2xFLAG-2xSTREP-CCND1(T286A)-Puro | addgene full sequence | sequence record 340219 | Addgene NGS Result
CTGCAGCCTGAATATGGGCCAAACAGGATATCTGTGGTAAGCAGTTCCTGCCCCGGCTCAGGGCCAAGAA
CAGATGGAACAGCTGAATATGGGCCAAACAGGATATCTGTGGTAAGCAGTTCCTGCCCCGGCTCAGGGCC
AAGAACAGATGGTCCCCAGATGCGGTCCAGCCCTCAGCAGTTTCTAGAGAACCATCAGATGTTTCCAGGG
TGCCCCAAGGACCTGAAATGACCCTGTGCCTTATTTGAACTAACCAATCAGTTCGCTTCTCGCTTCTGTT
CGCGCGCTTCTGCTCCCCGAGCTCAATAAAAGAGCCCACAACCCCTCACTCGGGGCGCCAGTCCTCCGAT
TGACTGAGTCGCCCGGGTACCCGTGTATCCAATAAACCCTCTTGCAGTTGCATCCGACTTGTGGTCTCGC
TGTTCCTTGGGAGGGTCTCCTCTGAGTGATTGACTACCCGTCAGCGGGGGTCTTTCATTTGGGGGCTCGT
CCGGGATCGGGAGACCCCTGCCCAGGGACCACCGACCCACCACCGGGAGGCAAGCTGGCCAGCAACTTAT
CTGTGTCTGTCCGATTGTCTAGTGTCTATGACTGATTTTATGCGCCTGCGTCGGTACTAGTTAGCTAACT
AGCTCTGTATCTGGCGGACCCGTGGTGGAACTGACGAGTTCTGAACACCCGGCCGCAACCCTGGGAGACG
TCCCAGGGACTTTGGGGGCCGTTTTTGTGGCCCGACCTGAGGAAGGGAGTCGATGTGGAATCCGACCCCG
TCAGGATATGTGGTTCTGGTAGGAGACGAGAACCTAAAACAGTTCCCGCCTCCGTCTGAATTTTTGCTTT
CGGTTTGGAACCGAAGCCGCGCGTCTTGTCTGCTGCAGCGCTGCAGCATCGTTCTGTGTTGTCTCTGTCT
GACTGTGTTTCTGTATTTGTCTGAAAATTAGGGCCAGACTGTTACCACTCCCTTAAGTTTGACCTTAGGT
CACTGGAAAGATGTCGAGCGGATCGCTCACAACCAGTCGGTAGATGTCAAGAAGAGACGTTGGGTTACCT
TCTGCTCTGCAGAATGGCCAACCTTTAACGTCGGATGGCCGCGAGACGGCACCTTTAACCGAGACCTCAT
CACCCAGGTTAAGATCAAGGTCTTTTCACCTGGCCCGCATGGACACCCAGACCAGGTCCCCTACATCGTG
ACCTGGGAAGCCTTGGCTTTTGACCCCCCTCCCTGGGTCAAGCCCTTTGTACACCCTAAGCCTCCGCCTC
CTCTTCCTCCATCCGCCCCGTCTCTCCCCCTTGAACCTCCTCGTTCGACCCCGCCTCGATCCTCCCTTTA
TCCAGCCCTCACTCCTTCTCTAGGCGCCGGCCGGATCCCAGTGTGGTGGTACGTAGGAATTCAGCATGGA
CTACAAGGACGACGATGACAAGGTACCAGGATCTGGGGATTATAAAGATGATGATGATAAAGGGTCGGCC
GCCAGCTGGAGCCACCCTCAGTTCGAGAAGGGAGGAGGAAGCGGCGGAGGCAGCGGAGGAGGAAGCTGGA
GCCACCCGCAGTTCGAGAAAGGAGCTGGATCCAGCAGCGAACACCAGCTCCTGTGCTGCGAAGTGGAAAC
CATCCGCCGCGCGTACCCCGATGCCAACCTCCTCAACGACCGGGTGCTGCGGGCCATGCTGAAGGCGGAG
GAGACCTGCGCGCCCTCGGTGTCCTACTTCAAATGTGTGCAGAAGGAGGTCCTGCCGTCCATGCGGAAGA
TCGTCGCCACCTGGATGCTGGAGGTCTGCGAGGAACAGAAGTGCGAGGAGGAGGTCTTCCCGCTGGCCAT
GAACTACCTGGACCGCTTCCTGTCGCTGGAGCCCGTGAAAAAGAGCCGCCTGCAGCTGCTGGGGGCCACT
TGCATGTTCGTGGCCTCTAAGATGAAGGAGACCATCCCCCTGACGGCCGAGAAGCTGTGCATCTACACCG
ACAACTCCATCCGGCCCGAGGAGCTGCTGCAAATGGAGCTGCTCCTGGTGAACAAGCTCAAGTGGAACCT
GGCCGCAATGACCCCGCACGATTTCATTGAACACTTCCTCTCCAAAATGCCAGAGGCGGAGGAGAACAAA
CAGATCATCCGCAAACACGCGCAGACCTTCGTTGCCCTCTGTGCCACAGATGTGAAGTTCATTTCCAATC
CGCCCTCCATGGTGGCAGCGGGGAGCGTGGTGGCCGCAGTGCAAGGCCTGAACCTGAGGAGCCCCAACAA
CTTCCTGTCCTACTACCGCCTCACACGCTTCCTCTCCAGAGTGATCAAGTGTGACCCAGACTGCCTCCGG
GCCTGCCAGGAGCAGATCGAAGCCCTGCTGGAGTCAAGCCTGCGCCAGGCCCAGCAGAACATGGACCCCA
AGGCCGCCGAGGAGGAGGAAGAGGAGGAGGAGGAGGTGGACCTGGCTTGCGCACCCACCGACGTGCGGGA
CGTGGACATCTGACTCGACCCTGTGGAATGTGTGTCAGTTAGGGTGTGGAAAGTCCCCAGGCTCCCCAGC
AGGCAGAAGTATGCAAAGCATGCATCTCAATTAGTCAGCAACCAGGTGTGGAAAGTCCCCAGGCTCCCCA
GCAGGCAGAAGTATGCAAAGCATGCATCTCAATTAGTCAGCAACCATAGTCCCGCCCCTAACTCCGCCCA
TCCCGCCCCTAACTCCGCCCAGTTCCGCCCATTCTCCGCCCCATGGCTGACTAATTTTTTTTATTTATGC
AGAGGCCGAGGCCGCCTCGGCCTCTGAGCTATTCCAGAAGTAGTGAGGAGGCTTTTTTGGAGGCCTAGGC
TTTTGCAAAAAGCTTACCATGACCGAGTACAAGCCCACGGTGCGCCTCGCCACCCGCGACGACGTCCCCA
GGGCCGTACGCACCCTCGCCGCCGCGTTCGCCGACTACCCCGCCACGCGCCACACCGTCGATCCGGACCG
CCACATCGAGCGGGTCACCGAGCTGCAAGAACTCTTCCTCACGCGCGTCGGGCTCGACATCGGCAAGGTG
TGGGTCGCGGACGACGGCGCCGCGGTGGCGGTCTGGACCACGCCGGAGAGCGTCGAAGCGGGGGCGGTGT
TCGCCGAGATCGGCCCGCGCATGGCCGAGTTGAGCGGTTCCCGGCTGGCCGCGCAGCAACAGATGGAAGG
CCTCCTGGCGCCGCACCGGCCCAAGGAGCCCGCGTGGTTCCTGGCCACCGTCGGCGTCTCGCCCGACCAC
CAGGGCAAGGGTCTGGGCAGCGCCGTCGTGCTCCCCGGAGTGGAGGCGGCCGAGCGCGCCGGGGTGCCCG
CCTTCCTGGAGACCTCCGCGCCCCGCAACCTCCCCTTCTACGAGCGGCTCGGCTTCACCGTCACCGCCGA
CGTCGAGGTGCCCGAAGGACCGCGCACCTGGTGCATGACCCGCAAGCCCGGTGCCTGACGCCCGCCCCAC
GACCCGCAGCGCCCGACCGAAAGGAGCGCACGACCCCATGCATCGATAAAATAAAAGATTTTATTTAGTC
TCCAGAAAAAGGGGGGAATGAAAGACCCCACCTGTAGGTTTGGCAAGCTAGCTTAAGTAACGCCATTTTG
CAAGGCATGGAAAAATACATAACTGAGAATAGAGAAGTTCAGATCAAGGTCAGGAACAGATGGAACAGCT
GAATATGGGCCAAACAGGATATCTGTGGTAAGCAGTTCCTGCCCCGGCTCAGGGCCAAGAACAGATGGAA
CAGCTGAATATGGGCCAAACAGGATATCTGTGGTAAGCAGTTCCTGCCCCGGCTCAGGGCCAAGAACAGA
TGGTCCCCAGATGCGGTCCAGCCCTCAGCAGTTTCTAGAGAACCATCAGATGTTTCCAGGGTGCCCCAAG
GACCTGAAATGACCCTGTGCCTTATTTGAACTAACCAATCAGTTCGCTTCTCGCTTCTGTTCGCGCGCTT
CTGCTCCCCGAGCTCAATAAAAGAGCCCACAACCCCTCACTCGGGGCGCCAGTCCTCCGATTGACTGAGT
CGCCCGGGTACCCGTGTATCCAATAAACCCTCTTGCAGTTGCATCCGACTTGTGGTCTCGCTGTTCCTTG
GGAGGGTCTCCTCTGAGTGATTGACTACCCGTCAGCGGGGGTCTTTCACATGCAGCATGTATCAAAATTA
ATTTGGTTTTTTTTCTTAAGTATTTACATTAAATGGCCATAGTTGCATTAATGAATCGGCCAACGCGCGG
GGAGAGGCGGTTTGCGTATTGGGCGCTCTTCCGCTTCCTCGCTCACTGACTCGCTGCGCTCGGTCGTTCG
GCTGCGGCGAGCGGTATCAGCTCACTCAAAGGCGGTAATACGGTTATCCACAGAATCAGGGGATAACGCA
GGAAAGAACATGTGAGCAAAAGGCCAGCAAAAGGCCAGGAACCGTAAAAAGGCCGCGTTGCTGGCGTTTT
TCCATAGGCTCCGCCCCCCTGACGAGCATCACAAAAATCGACGCTCAAGTCAGAGGTGGCGAAACCCGAC
AGGACTATAAAGATACCAGGCGTTTCCCCCTGGAAGCTCCCTCGTGCGCTCTCCTGTTCCGACCCTGCCG
CTTACCGGATACCTGTCCGCCTTTCTCCCTTCGGGAAGCGTGGCGCTTTCTCATAGCTCACGCTGTAGGT
ATCTCAGTTCGGTGTAGGTCGTTCGCTCCAAGCTGGGCTGTGTGCACGAACCCCCCGTTCAGCCCGACCG
CTGCGCCTTATCCGGTAACTATCGTCTTGAGTCCAACCCGGTAAGACACGACTTATCGCCACTGGCAGCA
GCCACTGGTAACAGGATTAGCAGAGCGAGGTATGTAGGCGGTGCTACAGAGTTCTTGAAGTGGTGGCCTA
ACTACGGCTACACTAGAAGAACAGTATTTGGTATCTGCGCTCTGCTGAAGCCAGTTACCTTCGGAAAAAG
AGTTGGTAGCTCTTGATCCGGCAAACAAACCACCGCTGGTAGCGGTGGTTTTTTTGTTTGCAAGCAGCAG
ATTACGCGCAGAAAAAAAGGATCTCAAGAAGATCCTTTGATCTTTTCTACGGGGTCTGACGCTCAGTGGA
ACGAAAACTCACGTTAAGGGATTTTGGTCATGAGATTATCAAAAAGGATCTTCACCTAGATCCTTTTGCG
GCCGCAAATCAATCTAAAGTATATATGAGTAAACTTGGTCTGACAGTTACCAATGCTTAATCAGTGAGGC
ACCTATCTCAGCGATCTGTCTATTTCGTTCATCCATAGTTGCCTGACTCCCCGTCGTGTAGATAACTACG
ATACGGGAGGGCTTACCATCTGGCCCCAGTGCTGCAATGATACCGCGAGACCCACGCTCACCGGCTCCAG
ATTTATCAGCAATAAACCAGCCAGCCGGAAGGGCCGAGCGCAGAAGTGGTCCTGCAACTTTATCCGCCTC
CATCCAGTCTATTAATTGTTGCCGGGAAGCTAGAGTAAGTAGTTCGCCAGTTAATAGTTTGCGCAACGTT
GTTGCCATTGCTACAGGCATCGTGGTGTCACGCTCGTCGTTTGGTATGGCTTCATTCAGCTCCGGTTCCC
AACGATCAAGGCGAGTTACATGATCCCCCATGTTGTGCAAAAAAGCGGTTAGCTCCTTCGGTCCTCCGAT
CGTTGTCAGAAGTAAGTTGGCCGCAGTGTTATCACTCATGGTTATGGCAGCACTGCATAATTCTCTTACT
GTCATGCCATCCGTAAGATGCTTTTCTGTGACTGGTGAGTACTCAACCAAGTCATTCTGAGAATAGTGTA
TGCGGCGACCGAGTTGCTCTTGCCCGGCGTCAATACGGGATAATACCGCGCCACATAGCAGAACTTTAAA
AGTGCTCATCATTGGAAAACGTTCTTCGGGGCGAAAACTCTCAAGGATCTTACCGCTGTTGAGATCCAGT
TCGATGTAACCCACTCGTGCACCCAACTGATCTTCAGCATCTTTTACTTTCACCAGCGTTTCTGGGTGAG
CAAAAACAGGAAGGCAAAATGCCGCAAAAAAGGGAATAAGGGCGACACGGAAATGTTGAATACTCATACT
CTTCCTTTTTCAATATTATTGAAGCATTTATCAGGGTTATTGTCTCATGAGCGGATACATATTTGAATGT
ATTTAGAAAAATAAACAAATAGGGGTTCCGCGCACATTTCCCCGAAAAGTGCCAC
